>Addgene plasmid #70535 | R777-E251 Hs.RASSF1 | depositor full sequence | sequence record 125984 | Full Sequence
TTAACGCTAGCATGGATGTTTTCCCAGTCACGACGTTGTAAAACGACGGCCAGTCTTAAAATTCGAGCTC
GGTCCGAGGATCCGAAATAATGATTTTATTTTGACTGATAGTGACCTGTTCGTTGCAACAAATTGATAAG
CAATGCTTTTTTATAATGCCAACTTTGTACAAAAAAGTTGGCACCATGTCGGGGGAGCCTGAGCTCATTG
AGCTGCGGGAGCTGGCACCCGCTGGGCGCGCTGGGAAGGGCCGCACCCGGCTGGAGCGTGCCAACGCGCT
GCGCATCGCGCGGGGCACCGCGTGCAACCCCACACGGCAGCTGGTCCCTGGCCGTGGCCACCGCTTCCAG
CCCGCGGGGCCCGCCACGCACACGTGGTGCGACCTCTGTGGCGACTTCATCTGGGGCGTCGTGCGCAAAG
GCCTGCAGTGCGCGCATTGCAAGTTCACCTGCCACTACCGCTGCCGCGCGCTCGTCTGCCTGGACTGTTG
CGGGCCCCGGGACCTGGGCTGGGAACCCGCGGTGGAGCGGGACACGAACGTGGACGAGCCTGTGGAGTGG
GAGACACCTGACCTTTCTCAAGCTGAGATTGAGCAGAAGATCAAGGAGTACAATGCCCAGATCAACAGCA
ACCTCTTCATGAGCTTGAACAAGGACGGTTCTTACACAGGCTTCATCAAGGTTCAGCTGAAGCTGGTGCG
CCCTGTCTCTGTGCCCTCCAGCAAGAAGCCACCCTCCTTGCAGGATGCCCGGCGGGGCCCAGGACGGGGC
ACAAGTGTCAGGCGCCGCACTTCCTTTTACCTGCCCAAGGATGCTGTCAAGCACCTGCATGTGCTGTCAC
GCACAAGGGCACGTGAAGTCATTGAGGCCCTGCTGCGAAAGTTCTTGGTGGTGGATGACCCCCGCAAGTT
TGCACTCTTTGAGCGCGCTGAGCGTCACGGCCAAGTGTACTTGCGGAAGCTGTTGGATGATGAGCAGCCC
CTGCGGCTGCGGCTCCTGGCAGGGCCCAGTGACAAGGCCCTGAGCTTTGTCCTGAAGGAAAATGACTCTG
GGGAGGTGAACTGGGACGCCTTCAGCATGCCTGAACTACATAACTTCCTACGTATCCTGCAGCGGGAGGA
GGAGGAGCACCTCCGCCAGATCCTGCAGAAGTACTCCTATTGCCGCCAGAAGATCCAAGAGGCCCTGCAC
GCCTGCCCCCTTGGGTAATCAACTTTCTTGTACAAAGTTGGCATTATAGGAAAGCATTGCTTATCAATTT
GTTGCAACGAACAGGTCACTATCAGTCAAAATAAAATCATTATTTGCATGCAAGCTTAGATCCTCTAGAC
CAGCCAGGACAGAAATGCCTCGACTTCGCTGCTACCCAAGGTTGCCGGGTGACGCACACCGTGGAAACGG
ATGAAGGCACGAACCCAGTGGACATAAGCCTGTTCGGTTCGTAAGCTGTAATGCAAGTAGCGTATGCGCT
CACGCAACTGGTCCAGAACCTTGACCGAACGCAGCGGTGGTAACGGCGCAGTGGCGGTTTTCATGGCTTG
TTATGACTGTTTTTTTGGGGTACAGTCTATGCCTCGGGCATCCAAGCAGCAAGCGCGTTACGCCGTGGGT
CGATGTTTGATGTTATGGAGCAGCAACGATGTTACGCAGCAGGGCAGTCGCCCTAAAACAAAGTTAAACA
TTATGAGGGAAGCGGTGATCGCCGAAGTATCGACTCAACTATCAGAGGTAGTTGGCGTCATCGAGCGCCA
TCTCGAACCGACGTTGCTGGCCGTACATTTGTACGGCTCCGCAGTGGATGGCGGCCTGAAGCCACACAGT
GATATTGATTTGCTGGTTACGGTGACCGTAAGGCTTGATGAAACAACGCGGCGAGCTTTGATCAACGACC
TTTTGGAAACTTCGGCTTCCCCTGGAGAGAGCGAGATTCTCCGCGCTGTAGAAGTCACCATTGTTGTGCA
CGACGACATCATTCCGTGGCGTTATCCAGCTAAGCGCGAACTGCAATTTGGAGAATGGCAGCGCAATGAC
ATTCTTGCAGGTATCTTCGAGCCAGCCACGATCGACATTGATCTGGCTATCTTGCTGACAAAAGCAAGAG
AACATAGCGTTGCCTTGGTAGGTCCAGCGGCGGAGGAACTCTTTGATCCGGTTCCTGAACAGGATCTATT
TGAGGCGCTAAATGAAACCTTAACGCTATGGAACTCGCCGCCCGACTGGGCTGGCGATGAGCGAAATGTA
GTGCTTACGTTGTCCCGCATTTGGTACAGCGCAGTAACCGGCAAAATCGCGCCGAAGGATGTCGCTGCCG
ACTGGGCAATGGAGCGCCTGCCGGCCCAGTATCAGCCCGTCATACTTGAAGCTAGACAGGCTTATCTTGG
ACAAGAAGAAGATCGCTTGGCCTCGCGCGCAGATCAGTTGGAAGAATTTGTCCACTACGTGAAAGGCGAG
ATCACCAAGGTAGTCGGCAAATAACCCTCGAGCCACCCATGACCAAAATCCCTTAACGTGAGTTACGCGT
CGTTCCACTGAGCGTCAGACCCCGTAGAAAAGATCAAAGGATCTTCTTGAGATCCTTTTTTTCTGCGCGT
AATCTGCTGCTTGCAAACAAAAAAACCACCGCTACCAGCGGTGGTTTGTTTGCCGGATCAAGAGCTACCA
ACTCTTTTTCCGAAGGTAACTGGCTTCAGCAGAGCGCAGATACCAAATACTGTCCTTCTAGTGTAGCCGT
AGTTAGGCCACCACTTCAAGAACTCTGTAGCACCGCCTACATACCTCGCTCTGCTAATCCTGTTACCAGT
GGCTGCTGCCAGTGGCGATAAGTCGTGTCTTACCGGGTTGGACTCAAGACGATAGTTACCGGATAAGGCG
CAGCGGTCGGGCTGAACGGGGGGTTCGTGCACACAGCCCAGCTTGGAGCGAACGACCTACACCGAACTGA
GATACCTACAGCGTGAGCATTGAGAAAGCGCCACGCTTCCCGAAGGGAGAAAGGCGGACAGGTATCCGGT
AAGCGGCAGGGTCGGAACAGGAGAGCGCACGAGGGAGCTTCCAGGGGGAAACGCCTGGTATCTTTATAGT
CCTGTCGGGTTTCGCCACCTCTGACTTGAGCGTCGATTTTTGTGATGCTCGTCAGGGGGGCGGAGCCTAT
GGAAAAACGCCAGCAACGCGGCCTTTTTACGGTTCCTGGCCTTTTGCTGGCCTTTTGCTCACATGTTCTT
TCCTGCGTTATCCCCTGATTCTGTGGATAACCGTATTACCGCCTTTGAGTGAGCTGATACCGCTCGCCGC
AGCCGAACGACCGAGCGCAGCGAGTCAGTGAGCGAGGAAGCGGAAGAGCGCCCAATACGCAAACCGCCTC
TCCCCGCGCGTTGGCCGATTCATTAATGCAGCTGGCACGACAGGTTTCCCGACTGGAAAGCGGGCAGTGA
GCGCAACGCAATTAATACGCGTACCGCTAGCCAGGAAGAGTTTGTAGAAACGCAAAAAGGCCATCCGTCA
GGATGGCCTTCTGCTTAGTTTGATGCCTGGCAGTTTATGGCGGGCGTCCTGCCCGCCACCCTCCGGGCCG
TTGCTTCACAACGTTCAAATCCGCTCCCGGCGGATTTGTCCTACTCAGGAGAGCGTTCACCGACAAACAA
CAGATAAAACGAAAGGCCCAGTCTTCCGACTGAGCCTTTCGTTTTATTTGATGCCTGGCAGTTCCCTACT
CTCGCG
Features (pLannotate 1.2.2; 11 found; start..end, strand, type, name):
     18..54      -  CDS            lacZα (fragment): LacZα fragment of β-galactosidase; lacZ fragment
     85..180     +  protein_bind   attL3: mutant version of attL; recombination site for the Gateway® LR reaction LR Clonase™
    186..1205    +  CDS            RASSF1: RASF1_HUMAN - Also known as RDA32 From Homo sapiens (Human).
   1213..1306    -  protein_bind   attL2 (fragment): mutant version of attL; recombination site for the Gateway® LR reaction LR Clonase™
   1421..1444    +  promoter       Pc promoter (fragment): intI1 (promoter lies within the coding sequence); class 1 integron promoter
   1620..1676    +  CDS            GmR (fragment): gentamycin acetyltransferase; aacC1; confers resistance to gentamycin
   1683..2474    +  CDS            SmR: aminoglycoside adenylyltransferase (Murphy, 1985); aadA; confers resistance to spectinomycin and streptomycin
   2567..3155    +  rep_origin     ori: high-copy-number ColE1/pMB1/pBR322/pUC origin of replication
   3338..3430    +  CDS            lacI (fragment): lac repressor; lacI; The lac repressor binds to the lac operator to inhibit transcription in E. coli. This inhibition can be relieved by adding lactose or isopropyl-β-D-thiogalactopyranoside (IPTG).
   3485..3512    -  terminator     rrnB T2 terminator: transcription terminator T2 from the E. coli rrnB gene
   3644..3687    +  terminator     rrnB T1 terminator: Escherichia coli rrnB; transcription terminator T1 from the E. coli rrnB gene
