[The description below was written by a language model from this plasmid's Addgene catalogue record and pLannotate feature annotations shown in this document.]
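Description:
R777-E251 Hs.RASSF1 is a Gateway entry clone built on the pDonor-255 backbone that carries the human RASSF1 open reading frame, corresponding to the RASSF1A-type reference transcript cited in the record. The plasmid totals about 3.7 kb, with a 1,023 bp insert in a roughly 2.7 kb backbone. It replicates in E. coli from a high-copy ColE1/pUC-type origin. Selection is with spectinomycin, conferred by an aadA (SmR) aminoglycoside adenylyltransferase gene. This gene lies downstream of fragments of a class 1 integron Pc promoter and a gentamicin acetyltransferase gene, which appear to be remnants of the cassette from which the marker was derived. Short lacZα and lacI fragments are likewise backbone remnants rather than functional genes. The rrnB T1 and T2 terminators help insulate the cloning region from read-through transcription.

The RASSF1 coding sequence is flanked by attL recombination sites. The automated annotation calls the upstream site attL3 and the downstream site a partial attL2, and the record does not otherwise specify which attL variants are present. These sites allow the ORF to be moved by an LR Clonase reaction into compatible Gateway destination vectors. The entry clone has no promoter to drive expression of the insert, so expression elements, tags and host range are determined by the chosen destination vector. Because the ORF retains its native stop codon, it suits expression of untagged protein or N-terminal fusions but not C-terminal fusions. The clone serves as a transferable source of RASSF1 for building expression constructs.
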