Addgene plasmid #70535: R777-E251 Hs.RASSF1
Purpose: Gateway ORF clone of human RASSF1 [NM_007182.4] with stop codon (for native or N-terminal fusions)
Depositing lab: Dominic Esposito. Depositing organization: National Cancer Institute (NCI).
Backbone
  Vector backbone: pDonor-255
  Backbone size w/o insert (bp): 2693
  Vector type: Gateway Entry Clone
Growth in bacteria
  Bacterial resistance: Spectinomycin, 50 μg/mL
  Growth temperature: 37°C
  Growth strain: DH10B
  Copy number: High Copy
Gene/Insert
  Gene/Insert name: RASSF1
  Species: H. sapiens (human)
  Insert size (bp): 1023
  GenBank ID: NM_007182.4
  Entrez Gene: RASSF1 (a.k.a. 123F2, NORE2A, RASSF1A, RDA32, REH3P21)
  Cloning method: Gateway Cloning
  Sequencing primers: 5′ M13F 23-mer (5'-CCCAGTCACGACGTTGTAAAACG); 3′ attLR 23-mer (5'-TAACATCAGAGATTTTGAGACAC)
Terms and licenses: Academic/Nonprofit Terms; Industry Terms: Not Available to Industry
How to cite: R777-E251 Hs.RASSF1 was a gift from Dominic Esposito (Addgene plasmid # 70535 ; http://n2t.net/addgene:70535 ; RRID:Addgene_70535)
