>Addgene plasmid #70535 | R777-E251 Hs.RASSF1 | addgene partial sequence | sequence record 132497 | Spect-R 5'-ACTTTGTTTTAGGGCGACTG-3'
CTGCTCCATAACATCAAACATCGACCCACGGCGTAACGCGCTTGCTGCTTGGATGCCCGAGGCATAGACT
GTACCCCAAAAAAACAGTCATAACAAGCCATGAAAACCGCCACTGCGCCGTTACCACCGCTGCGTTCGGT
CAAGGTTCTGGACCAGTTGCGTGAGCGCATACGCTACTTGCATTACAGCTTACGAACCGAACAGGCTTAT
GTCCACTGGGTTCGTGCCTTCATCCGTTTCCACGGTGTGCGTCACCCGGCAACCTTGGGTAGCAGCGAAG
TCGAGGCATTTCTGTCCTGGCTGGTCTAGAGGATCTAAGCTTGCATGCAAATAATGATTTTATTTTGACT
GATAGTGACCTGTTCGTTGCAACAAATTGATAAGCAATGCTTTCCTATAATGCCAACTTTGTACAAGAAA
GTTGATTACCCAAGGGGGCAGGCGTGCAGGGCCTCTTGGATCTTCTGGCGGCAATAGGAGTACTTCTGCA
GGATCTGGCGGAGGTGCTCCTCCTCCTCCCGCTGCAGGATACGTAGGAAGTTATGTAGTTCAGGCATGCT
GAAGGCGTCCCAGTTCACCTCCCCAGAGTCATTTTCCTTCAGGACAAAGCTCAGGGCCTTGTCACTGGGC
CCTGCCAGGAGCCGCAGCCGCAGGGGCTGCTCATCATCCAACAGCTTCCGCAAGTACACTTGGCCGTGAC
GCTCAGCGCGCTCAAAGAGTGCAAACTTGCGGGGGTCATCCACCACCAAGAACTTTCGCAGCAGGGCCTC
AATGACTTCACGTGCCCTTGTGCGTGACAGCACATGCAGGTGCTTGACAGCATCCTTGGGCAGGTAAAAG
GAAGTGCGGCGCCTGACACTTGTGCCCCGTCCTGGGCCCCGCCGGGCATCCTGCAAGGAGGGTGGCTTCT
TGCTGGAGGGCACAGAGACAGGGCGCACCAGCTTCAGCTGAACCTTGATGAAGCCTGTGTAAGAACCGTC
CTTGTTCAAGCTCATGAAGAGGTTGCTGTT
